>Addgene plasmid #161242 | pDONR221-SLC34A3_STOP | addgene full sequence | sequence record 479335 | Addgene NGS Result
GCCCAGCTTGGAGCGAACGACCTACACCGAACTGAGATACCTACAGCGTGAGCTATGAGAAAGCGCCACG
CTTCCCGAAGGGAGAAAGGCGGACAGGTATCCGGTAAGCGGCAGGGTCGGAACAGGAGAGCGCACGAGGG
AGCTTCCAGGGGGAAACGCCTGGTATCTTTATAGTCCTGTCGGGTTTCGCCACCTCTGACTTGAGCGTCG
ATTTTTGTGATGCTCGTCAGGGGGGCGGAGCCTATGGAAAAACGCCAGCAACGCGGCCTTTTTACGGTTC
CTGGCCTTTTGCTGGCCTTTTGCTCACATGTTCTTTCCTGCGTTATCCCCTGATTCTGTGGATAACCGTA
TTACCGCCTTTGAGTGAGCTGATACCGCTCGCCGCAGCCGAACGACCGAGCGCAGCGAGTCAGTGAGCGA
GGAAGCGGAAGAGCGCCCAATACGCAAACCGCCTCTCCCCGCGCGTTGGCCGATTCATTAATGCAGCTGG
CACGACAGGTTTCCCGACTGGAAAGCGGGCAGTGAGCGCAACGCAATTAATACGCGTACCGCTAGCCAGG
AAGAGTTTGTAGAAACGCAAAAAGGCCATCCGTCAGGATGGCCTTCTGCTTAGTTTGATGCCTGGCAGTT
TATGGCGGGCGTCCTGCCCGCCACCCTCCGGGCCGTTGCTTCACAACGTTCAAATCCGCTCCCGGCGGAT
TTGTCCTACTCAGGAGAGCGTTCACCGACAAACAACAGATAAAACGAAAGGCCCAGTCTTCCGACTGAGC
CTTTCGTTTTATTTGATGCCTGGCAGTTCCCTACTCTCGCGTTAACGCTAGCATGGATGTTTTCCCAGTC
ACGACGTTGTAAAACGACGGCCAGTCTTAAGCTCGGGCCCCAAATAATGATTTTATTTTGACTGATAGTG
ACCTGTTCGTTGCAACACATTGATGAGCAATGCTTTTTTATAATGCCAACTTTGTACAAAAAAGCAGGCT
CCACCATGCCAAGCTCCCTGCCAGGAAGCCAGGTGCCACACCCCACCCTGGACGCCGTGGATCTGGTGGA
GAAGACCCTGAGAAACGAGGGCACATCTAGCTCCGCCCCTGTGCTGGAGGAGGGCGACACCGATCCTTGG
ACACTGCCACAGCTGAAGGACACATCTCAGCCATGGAAGGAGCTGAGGGTGGCAGGCCGGCTGAGGAGAG
TGGCAGGAAGCGTGCTGAAGGCATGCGGACTGCTGGGCTCCCTGTACTTCTTTATCTGTTCTCTGGATGT
GCTGTCTAGCGCCTTTCAGCTGCTGGGATCCAAGGTGGCAGGCGACATCTTCAAGGATAACGTGGTGCTG
TCTAATCCTGTGGCAGGGCTGGTTATAGGGGTTTTGGTGACCGCCCTGGTGCAGTCCTCTAGCACATCCT
CTAGCATCGTGGTGTCTATGGTGGCCGCCAAGCTGCTGACCGTGAGGGTGAGCGTGCCCATCATCATGGG
CGTGAACGTGGGCACAAGCATCACCTCCACACTGGTGTCTATGGCCCAGAGCGGCGACAGAGATGAGTTT
CAGAGGGCCTTCTCCGGATCTGCCGTGCACGGCATCTTTAATTGGCTGACCGTGCTGGTGCTGCTGCCAC
TGGAGAGCGCCACAGCCCTGCTGGAGAGACTGTCTGAGCTGGCCCTGGGAGCAGCAAGCCTGACCCCAAG
GGCACAGGCACCAGACATCCTGAAGGTGCTGACCAAGCCCCTGACACACCTGATCGTGCAGCTGGACTCC
GATATGATCATGTCCTCTGCCACCGGCAACGCCACAAATAGCTCCCTGATCAAGCACTGGTGCGGAACCA
CAGGACAGCCAACCCAGGAGAACTCTAGCTGCGGCGCCTTTGGCCCCTGTACCGAGAAGAATAGCACAGC
CCCTGCCGACAGACTGCCATGCAGGCACCTGTTCGCCGGCACCGAGCTGACAGATCTGGCAGTGGGATGT
ATCCTGCTGGCAGGAAGCCTGCTGGTGCTGTGCGGCTGTCTGGTGCTGATCGTGAAGCTGCTGAACTCCG
TGCTGAGAGGAAGGGTGGCACAGGTGGTGCGGACCGTGATCAATGCCGATTTTCCTTTCCCACTGGGCTG
GCTGGGAGGATACCTGGCCGTGCTGGCAGGAGCCGGCCTGACCTTTGCCCTGCAGTCCTCTAGCGTGTTC
ACAGCAGCAGTGGTGCCTCTGATGGGAGTGGGCGTGATCAGCCTGGACAGGGCCTATCCACTGCTGCTGG
GCTCCAACATCGGAACCACAACCACAGCCCTGCTGGCCGCCCTGGCAAGCCCAGCAGATAGGATGCTGTC
CGCCCTGCAGGTGGCCCTGATCCACTTCTTTTTCAATCTGGCCGGCATCCTGCTGTGGTATCTGGTGCCT
GCCCTGAGGCTGCCAATCCCTCTGGCAAGGCACTTCGGAGTGGTGACCGCAAGGTACAGATGGGTGGCAG
GCGTGTATCTGCTGCTGGGCTTTCTGCTGCTGCCACTGGCAGCCTTCGGCCTGTCCCTGGCAGGAGGCAT
GGAGCTGGCCGCCGTGGGCGGCCCTCTGGTGGGCCTGGTGCTGCTGGTCATCCTGGTGACCGTGCTGCAG
AGGCGCCGGCCCGCATGGCTGCCTGTGAGACTGAGGTCCTGGGCATGGCTGCCCGTGTGGCTGCACTCTC
TGGAGCCTTGGGACCGCCTGGTGACACGGTGCTGTCCATGCAACGTGTGCTCCCCCCCTAAGGCCACCAC
AAAGGAGGCCTACTGTTATGAGAATCCCGAGATCCTGGCCTCTCAGCAGCTGTAAGACCCAGCTTTCTTG
TACAAAGTTGGCATTATAAGAAAGCATTGCTTATCAATTTGTTGCAACGAACAGGTCACTATCAGTCAAA
ATAAAATCATTATTTGCCATCCAGCTGATATCCCCTATAGTGAGTCGTATTACATGGTCATAGCTGTTTC
CTGGCAGCTCTGGCCCGTGTCTCAAAATCTCTGATGTTACATTGCACAAGATAAAAATATATCATCATGA
ACAATAAAACTGTCTGCTTACATAAACAGTAATACAAGGGGTGTTATGAGCCATATTCAACGGGAAACGT
CGAGGCCGCGATTAAATTCCAACATGGATGCTGATTTATATGGGTATAAATGGGCTCGCGATAATGTCGG
GCAATCAGGTGCGACAATCTATCGCTTGTATGGGAAGCCCGATGCGCCAGAGTTGTTTCTGAAACATGGC
AAAGGTAGCGTTGCCAATGATGTTACAGATGAGATGGTCAGACTAAACTGGCTGACGGAATTTATGCCTC
TTCCGACCATCAAGCATTTTATCCGTACTCCTGATGATGCATGGTTACTCACCACTGCGATCCCCGGAAA
AACAGCATTCCAGGTATTAGAAGAATATCCTGATTCAGGTGAAAATATTGTTGATGCGCTGGCAGTGTTC
CTGCGCCGGTTGCATTCGATTCCTGTTTGTAATTGTCCTTTTAACAGCGATCGCGTATTTCGTCTCGCTC
AGGCGCAATCACGAATGAATAACGGTTTGGTTGATGCGAGTGATTTTGATGACGAGCGTAATGGCTGGCC
TGTTGAACAAGTCTGGAAAGAAATGCATAAACTTTTGCCATTCTCACCGGATTCAGTCGTCACTCATGGT
GATTTCTCACTTGATAACCTTATTTTTGACGAGGGGAAATTAATAGGTTGTATTGATGTTGGACGAGTCG
GAATCGCAGACCGATACCAGGATCTTGCCATCCTATGGAACTGCCTCGGTGAGTTTTCTCCTTCATTACA
GAAACGGCTTTTTCAAAAATATGGTATTGATAATCCTGATATGAATAAATTGCAGTTTCATTTGATGCTC
GATGAGTTTTTCTAATCAGAATTGGTTAATTGGTTGTAACACTGGCAGAGCATTACGCTGACTTGACGGG
ACGGCGCAAGCTCATGACCAAAATCCCTTAACGTGAGTTACGCGTCGTTCCACTGAGCGTCAGACCCCGT
AGAAAAGATCAAAGGATCTTCTTGAGATCCTTTTTTTCTGCGCGTAATCTGCTGCTTGCAAACAAAAAAA
CCACCGCTACCAGCGGTGGTTTGTTTGCCGGATCAAGAGCTACCAACTCTTTTTCCGAAGGTAACTGGCT
TCAGCAGAGCGCAGATACCAAATACTGTTCTTCTAGTGTAGCCGTAGTTAGGCCACCACTTCAAGAACTC
TGTAGCACCGCCTACATACCTCGCTCTGCTAATCCTGTTACCAGTGGCTGCTGCCAGTGGCGATAAGTCG
TGTCTTACCGGGTTGGACTCAAGACGATAGTTACCGGATAAGGCGCAGCGGTCGGGCTGAACGGGGGGTT
CGTGCACACA
Features (pLannotate 1.2.2; 10 found; start..end, strand, type, name):
    433..525     +  CDS            lacI (fragment): lac repressor; lacI; The lac repressor binds to the lac operator to inhibit transcription in E. coli. This inhibition can be relieved by adding lactose or isopropyl-β-D-thiogalactopyranoside (IPTG).
    580..607     -  terminator     rrnB T2 terminator: transcription terminator T2 from the E. coli rrnB gene
    739..782     +  terminator     rrnB T1 terminator: Escherichia coli rrnB; transcription terminator T1 from the E. coli rrnB gene
    829..865     -  CDS            lacZα (fragment): LacZα fragment of β-galactosidase; lacZ fragment
    881..980     +  protein_bind   attL1: mutant version of attL; recombination site for the Gateway® LR reaction LR Clonase™
    986..2782    +  CDS            SLC34A3: NPT2C_HUMAN - Also known as NPT2C, NPTIIC. Experimental evidence at protein level: Swiss-Prot protein existence level 1. May be involved in actively transporting phosphate into cells via Na(+) cotransport in the renal brush border membrane. Probably mediates 20-30% of the apical influx. From Homo sapiens (Human).
   2787..2886    -  protein_bind   attL2: mutant version of attL; recombination site for the Gateway® LR reaction LR Clonase™
   2904..2922    -  promoter       T7 promoter: promoter for bacteriophage T7 RNA polymerase
   3056..3865    +  CDS            KanR: aminoglycoside phosphotransferase; aph(3')-Ia; confers resistance to kanamycin in bacteria or G418 (Geneticin®) in eukaryotes
   4012..250     +  rep_origin     ori (across the origin): high-copy-number ColE1/pMB1/pBR322/pUC origin of replication
