>Addgene plasmid #161242 | pDONR221-SLC34A3_STOP | analyzer sequence | sequence record 312418
CTTTCCTGCGTTATCCCCTGATTCTGTGGATAACCGTATTACCGCCTTTGAGTGAGCTGATACCGCTCGC
CGCAGCCGAACGACCGAGCGCAGCGAGTCAGTGAGCGAGGAAGCGGAAGAGCGCCCAATACGCAAACCGC
CTCTCCCCGCGCGTTGGCCGATTCATTAATGCAGCTGGCACGACAGGTTTCCCGACTGGAAAGCGGGCAG
TGAGCGCAACGCAATTAATACGCGTACCGCTAGCCAGGAAGAGTTTGTAGAAACGCAAAAAGGCCATCCG
TCAGGATGGCCTTCTGCTTAGTTTGATGCCTGGCAGTTTATGGCGGGCGTCCTGCCCGCCACCCTCCGGG
CCGTTGCTTCACAACGTTCAAATCCGCTCCCGGCGGATTTGTCCTACTCAGGAGAGCGTTCACCGACAAA
CAACAGATAAAACGAAAGGCCCAGTCTTCCGACTGAGCCTTTCGTTTTATTTGATGCCTGGCAGTTCCCT
ACTCTCGCGTTAACGCTAGCATGGATGTTTTCCCAGTCACGACGTTGTAAAACGACGGCCAGTCTTAAGC
TCGGGCCCCAAATAATGATTTTATTTTGACTGATAGTGACCTGTTCGTTGCAACACATTGATGAGCAATG
CTTTTTTATAATGCCAACTTTGTACAAAAAAGCAGGCTCCACCATGCCAAGCTCCCTGCCAGGAAGCCAG
GTGCCACACCCCACCCTGGACGCCGTGGATCTGGTGGAGAAGACCCTGAGAAACGAGGGCACATCTAGCT
CCGCCCCTGTGCTGGAGGAGGGCGACACCGATCCTTGGACACTGCCACAGCTGAAGGACACATCTCAGCC
ATGGAAGGAGCTGAGGGTGGCAGGCCGGCTGAGGAGAGTGGCAGGAAGCGTGCTGAAGGCATGCGGACTG
CTGGGCTCCCTGTACTTCTTTATCTGTTCTCTGGATGTGCTGTCTAGCGCCTTTCAGCTGCTGGGATCCA
AGGTGGCAGGCGACATCTTCAAGGATAACGTGGTGCTGTCTAATCCTGTGGCAGGGCTGGTTATAGGGGT
TTTGGTGACCGCCCTGGTGCAGTCCTCTAGCACATCCTCTAGCATCGTGGTGTCTATGGTGGCCGCCAAG
CTGCTGACCGTGAGGGTGAGCGTGCCCATCATCATGGGCGTGAACGTGGGCACAAGCATCACCTCCACAC
TGGTGTCTATGGCCCAGAGCGGCGACAGAGATGAGTTTCAGAGGGCCTTCTCCGGATCTGCCGTGCACGG
CATCTTTAATTGGCTGACCGTGCTGGTGCTGCTGCCACTGGAGAGCGCCACAGCCCTGCTGGAGAGACTG
TCTGAGCTGGCCCTGGGAGCAGCAAGCCTGACCCCAAGGGCACAGGCACCAGACATCCTGAAGGTGCTGA
CCAAGCCCCTGACACACCTGATCGTGCAGCTGGACTCCGATATGATCATGTCCTCTGCCACCGGCAACGC
CACAAATAGCTCCCTGATCAAGCACTGGTGCGGAACCACAGGACAGCCAACCCAGGAGAACTCTAGCTGC
GGCGCCTTTGGCCCCTGTACCGAGAAGAATAGCACAGCCCCTGCCGACAGACTGCCATGCAGGCACCTGT
TCGCCGGCACCGAGCTGACAGATCTGGCAGTGGGATGTATCCTGCTGGCAGGAAGCCTGCTGGTGCTGTG
CGGCTGTCTGGTGCTGATCGTGAAGCTGCTGAACTCCGTGCTGAGAGGAAGGGTGGCACAGGTGGTGCGG
ACCGTGATCAATGCCGATTTTCCTTTCCCACTGGGCTGGCTGGGAGGATACCTGGCCGTGCTGGCAGGAG
CCGGCCTGACCTTTGCCCTGCAGTCCTCTAGCGTGTTCACAGCAGCAGTGGTGCCTCTGATGGGAGTGGG
CGTGATCAGCCTGGACAGGGCCTATCCACTGCTGCTGGGCTCCAACATCGGAACCACAACCACAGCCCTG
CTGGCCGCCCTGGCAAGCCCAGCAGATAGGATGCTGTCCGCCCTGCAGGTGGCCCTGATCCACTTCTTTT
TCAATCTGGCCGGCATCCTGCTGTGGTATCTGGTGCCTGCCCTGAGGCTGCCAATCCCTCTGGCAAGGCA
CTTCGGAGTGGTGACCGCAAGGTACAGATGGGTGGCAGGCGTGTATCTGCTGCTGGGCTTTCTGCTGCTG
CCACTGGCAGCCTTCGGCCTGTCCCTGGCAGGAGGCATGGAGCTGGCCGCCGTGGGCGGCCCTCTGGTGG
GCCTGGTGCTGCTGGTCATCCTGGTGACCGTGCTGCAGAGGCGCCGGCCCGCATGGCTGCCTGTGAGACT
GAGGTCCTGGGCATGGCTGCCCGTGTGGCTGCACTCTCTGGAGCCTTGGGACCGCCTGGTGACACGGTGC
TGTCCATGCAACGTGTGCTCCCCCCCTAAGGCCACCACAAAGGAGGCCTACTGTTATGAGAATCCCGAGA
TCCTGGCCTCTCAGCAGCTGTAAGACCCAGCTTTCTTGTACAAAGTTGGCATTATAAGAAAGCATTGCTT
ATCAATTTGTTGCAACGAACAGGTCACTATCAGTCAAAATAAAATCATTATTTGCCATCCAGCTGATATC
CCCTATAGTGAGTCGTATTACATGGTCATAGCTGTTTCCTGGCAGCTCTGGCCCGTGTCTCAAAATCTCT
GATGTTACATTGCACAAGATAAAATAATATCATCATGAACAATAAAACTGTCTGCTTACATAAACAGTAA
TACAAGGGGTGTTATGAGCCATATTCAACGGGAAACGTCGAGGCCGCGATTAAATTCCAACATGGATGCT
GATTTATATGGGTATAAATGGGCTCGCGATAATGTCGGGCAATCAGGTGCGACAATCTATCGCTTGTATG
GGAAGCCCGATGCGCCAGAGTTGTTTCTGAAACATGGCAAAGGTAGCGTTGCCAATGATGTTACAGATGA
GATGGTCAGACTAAACTGGCTGACGGAATTTATGCCTCTTCCGACCATCAAGCATTTTATCCGTACTCCT
GATGATGCATGGTTACTCACCACTGCGATCCCCGGAAAAACAGCATTCCAGGTATTAGAAGAATATCCTG
ATTCAGGTGAAAATATTGTTGATGCGCTGGCAGTGTTCCTGCGCCGGTTGCATTCGATTCCTGTTTGTAA
TTGTCCTTTTAACAGCGATCGCGTATTTCGTCTCGCTCAGGCGCAATCACGAATGAATAACGGTTTGGTT
GATGCGAGTGATTTTGATGACGAGCGTAATGGCTGGCCTGTTGAACAAGTCTGGAAAGAAATGCATAAAC
TTTTGCCATTCTCACCGGATTCAGTCGTCACTCATGGTGATTTCTCACTTGATAACCTTATTTTTGACGA
GGGGAAATTAATAGGTTGTATTGATGTTGGACGAGTCGGAATCGCAGACCGATACCAGGATCTTGCCATC
CTATGGAACTGCCTCGGTGAGTTTTCTCCTTCATTACAGAAACGGCTTTTTCAAAAATATGGTATTGATA
ATCCTGATATGAATAAATTGCAGTTTCATTTGATGCTCGATGAGTTTTTCTAATCAGAATTGGTTAATTG
GTTGTAACACTGGCAGAGCATTACGCTGACTTGACGGGACGGCGCAAGCTCATGACCAAAATCCCTTAAC
GTGAGTTACGCGTCGTTCCACTGAGCGTCAGACCCCGTAGAAAAGATCAAAGGATCTTCTTGAGATCCTT
TTTTTCTGCGCGTAATCTGCTGCTTGCAAACAAAAAAACCACCGCTACCAGCGGTGGTTTGTTTGCCGGA
TCAAGAGCTACCAACTCTTTTTCCGAAGGTAACTGGCTTCAGCAGAGCGCAGATACCAAATACTGTTCTT
CTAGTGTAGCCGTAGTTAGGCCACCACTTCAAGAACTCTGTAGCACCGCCTACATACCTCGCTCTGCTAA
TCCTGTTACCAGTGGCTGCTGCCAGTGGCGATAAGTCGTGTCTTACCGGGTTGGACTCAAGACGATAGTT
ACCGGATAAGGCGCAGCGGTCGGGCTGAACGGGGGGTTCGTGCACACAGCCCAGCTTGGAGCGAACGACC
TACACCGAACTGAGATACCTACAGCGTGAGCTATGAGAAAGCGCCACGCTTCCCGAAGGGAGAAAGGCGG
ACAGGTATCCGGTAAGCGGCAGGGTCGGAACAGGAGAGCGCACGAGGGAGCTTCCAGGGGGAAACGCCTG
GTATCTTTATAGTCCTGTCGGGTTTCGCCACCTCTGACTTGAGCGTCGATTTTTGTGATGCTCGTCAGGG
GGGCGGAGCCTATGGAAAAACGCCAGCAACGCGGCCTTTTTACGGTTCCTGGCCTTTTGCTGGCCTTTTG
CTCACATGTT
Features (pLannotate 1.2.2; 10 found; start..end, strand, type, name):
    121..213     +  CDS            lacI (fragment): lac repressor; lacI; The lac repressor binds to the lac operator to inhibit transcription in E. coli. This inhibition can be relieved by adding lactose or isopropyl-β-D-thiogalactopyranoside (IPTG).
    268..295     -  terminator     rrnB T2 terminator: transcription terminator T2 from the E. coli rrnB gene
    427..470     +  terminator     rrnB T1 terminator: Escherichia coli rrnB; transcription terminator T1 from the E. coli rrnB gene
    517..553     -  CDS            lacZα (fragment): LacZα fragment of β-galactosidase; lacZ fragment
    569..668     +  protein_bind   attL1: mutant version of attL; recombination site for the Gateway® LR reaction LR Clonase™
    674..2470    +  CDS            SLC34A3: NPT2C_HUMAN - Also known as NPT2C, NPTIIC. Experimental evidence at protein level: Swiss-Prot protein existence level 1. May be involved in actively transporting phosphate into cells via Na(+) cotransport in the renal brush border membrane. Probably mediates 20-30% of the apical influx. From Homo sapiens (Human).
   2475..2574    -  protein_bind   attL2: mutant version of attL; recombination site for the Gateway® LR reaction LR Clonase™
   2592..2610    -  promoter       T7 promoter: promoter for bacteriophage T7 RNA polymerase
   2744..3553    +  CDS            KanR: aminoglycoside phosphotransferase; aph(3')-Ia; confers resistance to kanamycin in bacteria or G418 (Geneticin®) in eukaryotes
   3700..4288    +  rep_origin     ori: high-copy-number ColE1/pMB1/pBR322/pUC origin of replication
