[The description below was written by a language model from this plasmid's Addgene catalogue record and pLannotate feature annotations shown in this document.]
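Description:
pDONR221-SLC34A3_STOP is a Gateway entry clone built on the pDONR221 backbone, carrying a codon-optimized open reading frame for human SLC34A3 (also known as NPTIIc or NPT2C), a sodium-dependent phosphate cotransporter thought to contribute to apical phosphate uptake in the renal brush border membrane. The roughly 1.8 kb ORF sits between attL1 and attL2 recombination sites, the product of a BP reaction into the donor vector, and ends in a stop codon. It therefore yields native or N-terminally tagged protein after transfer, but it cannot be read through into a C-terminal tag supplied by a destination vector. A companion version without the stop codon exists for that purpose. The plasmid totals 4,350 bp, and the two annotated sequence records describe the same circular molecule with different start coordinates and identical feature content.

Although catalogued under mammalian expression, the entry clone has no annotated eukaryotic promoter upstream of the ORF. The only promoter listed is a T7 promoter lying just outside attL2 and pointing back toward the insert. Expression therefore depends on moving the ORF by LR recombination into a destination vector of the user's choice. The rrnB T1 and T2 terminators upstream of attL1 insulate the cassette from read-through transcription in bacteria, and the short lacI and lacZα matches are annotated only as fragments. Propagation in E. coli relies on a high-copy ColE1/pUC-type origin and a kanamycin resistance gene (aminoglycoside phosphotransferase). The insert can be sequence-verified from flanking M13 forward and reverse primer sites. The construct belongs to a large consortium collection of solute carrier ORFs intended for subcloning into custom expression vectors for transporter research and drug discovery.
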