Addgene plasmid #161242: pDONR221-SLC34A3_STOP
Purpose: Gateway entry clone with codon-optimized ORF sequence for subcloning into custom expression vectors. Contains a STOP codon at the end of the codon-optimized ORF sequence.
Depositing lab: RESOLUTE Consortium & Giulio Superti-Furga. Depositing organization: CeMM Research Center for Molecular Medicine. Publication: The RESOLUTE consortium: unlocking SLC transporters for drug discovery. Superti-Furga G, Lackner D, Wiedmer T, Ingles-Prieto A, Barbosa B, Girardi E, Goldmann U, Gurtl B, Klavins K, Klimek C, Lindinger S, Lineiro-Retes E, Muller AC, Onstein S, Redinger G, Reil D, Sedlyarov V, Wolf G, Crawford M, Everley R, ... Steppan CM. Nat Rev Drug Discov. 2020 Jul;19(7):429-430. doi: 10.1038/d41573-020-00056-6. PubMed 32265506.
Backbone
  Vector backbone: pDONR221
  Backbone manufacturer: ThermoFisher Scientific
  Backbone size w/o insert (bp): 2550
  Vector type: Mammalian Expression
Growth in bacteria
  Bacterial resistance: Kanamycin, 50 μg/mL
  Growth temperature: 37°C
  Growth strain: NEB Stable
  Copy number: High Copy
Gene/Insert
  Gene/Insert name: SLC34A3 (alt name: NPTIIc, FLJ38680)
  Species: H. sapiens (human)
  Insert size (bp): 1800
  Entrez Gene: SLC34A3 (a.k.a. HHRH, NPTIIc, FLJ38680)
  Cloning method: Gateway Cloning
  Sequencing primers: 5′ M13-fwd; 3′ M13-rev
Terms and licenses: Academic/Nonprofit Terms; Industry Terms
Depositor comments: This plasmid contains a STOP codon at the end of the codon-optimized ORF. For the version of this plasmid that does not contain a STOP codon, please see Addgene plasmid 132076 For more information on the full Resolute plasmid collection, please see www.addgene.org/depositor-collections/re-solute/. Please provide your feedback on this plasmid to the RESOLUTE consortium by filling out their RESOLUTE repository feedback form: https://forms.office.com/Pages/ResponsePage.aspx?id=0e05yklzmkS7rjFGQL4N7z4feCLQvEJAmVcOCM_u885UN1JJRko0Ukg4TVQwNTZLOUxPQVJWT1NHUCQlQCN0PWcu
How to cite: pDONR221-SLC34A3_STOP was a gift from RESOLUTE Consortium & Giulio Superti-Furga (Addgene plasmid # 161242 ; http://n2t.net/addgene:161242 ; RRID:Addgene_161242)
