>Addgene plasmid #161242 | pDONR221-SLC34A3_STOP | depositor partial sequence | sequence record 312419 | Codon-optimized ORF of SLC34A3
ATGCCAAGCTCCCTGCCAGGAAGCCAGGTGCCACACCCCACCCTGGACGCCGTGGATCTGGTGGAGAAGA
CCCTGAGAAACGAGGGCACATCTAGCTCCGCCCCTGTGCTGGAGGAGGGCGACACCGATCCTTGGACACT
GCCACAGCTGAAGGACACATCTCAGCCATGGAAGGAGCTGAGGGTGGCAGGCCGGCTGAGGAGAGTGGCA
GGAAGCGTGCTGAAGGCATGCGGACTGCTGGGCTCCCTGTACTTCTTTATCTGTTCTCTGGATGTGCTGT
CTAGCGCCTTTCAGCTGCTGGGATCCAAGGTGGCAGGCGACATCTTCAAGGATAACGTGGTGCTGTCTAA
TCCTGTGGCAGGGCTGGTTATAGGGGTTTTGGTGACCGCCCTGGTGCAGTCCTCTAGCACATCCTCTAGC
ATCGTGGTGTCTATGGTGGCCGCCAAGCTGCTGACCGTGAGGGTGAGCGTGCCCATCATCATGGGCGTGA
ACGTGGGCACAAGCATCACCTCCACACTGGTGTCTATGGCCCAGAGCGGCGACAGAGATGAGTTTCAGAG
GGCCTTCTCCGGATCTGCCGTGCACGGCATCTTTAATTGGCTGACCGTGCTGGTGCTGCTGCCACTGGAG
AGCGCCACAGCCCTGCTGGAGAGACTGTCTGAGCTGGCCCTGGGAGCAGCAAGCCTGACCCCAAGGGCAC
AGGCACCAGACATCCTGAAGGTGCTGACCAAGCCCCTGACACACCTGATCGTGCAGCTGGACTCCGATAT
GATCATGTCCTCTGCCACCGGCAACGCCACAAATAGCTCCCTGATCAAGCACTGGTGCGGAACCACAGGA
CAGCCAACCCAGGAGAACTCTAGCTGCGGCGCCTTTGGCCCCTGTACCGAGAAGAATAGCACAGCCCCTG
CCGACAGACTGCCATGCAGGCACCTGTTCGCCGGCACCGAGCTGACAGATCTGGCAGTGGGATGTATCCT
GCTGGCAGGAAGCCTGCTGGTGCTGTGCGGCTGTCTGGTGCTGATCGTGAAGCTGCTGAACTCCGTGCTG
AGAGGAAGGGTGGCACAGGTGGTGCGGACCGTGATCAATGCCGATTTTCCTTTCCCACTGGGCTGGCTGG
GAGGATACCTGGCCGTGCTGGCAGGAGCCGGCCTGACCTTTGCCCTGCAGTCCTCTAGCGTGTTCACAGC
AGCAGTGGTGCCTCTGATGGGAGTGGGCGTGATCAGCCTGGACAGGGCCTATCCACTGCTGCTGGGCTCC
AACATCGGAACCACAACCACAGCCCTGCTGGCCGCCCTGGCAAGCCCAGCAGATAGGATGCTGTCCGCCC
TGCAGGTGGCCCTGATCCACTTCTTTTTCAATCTGGCCGGCATCCTGCTGTGGTATCTGGTGCCTGCCCT
GAGGCTGCCAATCCCTCTGGCAAGGCACTTCGGAGTGGTGACCGCAAGGTACAGATGGGTGGCAGGCGTG
TATCTGCTGCTGGGCTTTCTGCTGCTGCCACTGGCAGCCTTCGGCCTGTCCCTGGCAGGAGGCATGGAGC
TGGCCGCCGTGGGCGGCCCTCTGGTGGGCCTGGTGCTGCTGGTCATCCTGGTGACCGTGCTGCAGAGGCG
CCGGCCCGCATGGCTGCCTGTGAGACTGAGGTCCTGGGCATGGCTGCCCGTGTGGCTGCACTCTCTGGAG
CCTTGGGACCGCCTGGTGACACGGTGCTGTCCATGCAACGTGTGCTCCCCCCCTAAGGCCACCACAAAGG
AGGCCTACTGTTATGAGAATCCCGAGATCCTGGCCTCTCAGCAGCTGTAA
